Addgene plasmid #213035: TRE-dCas9(sa)-VP64-AAV
Purpose: dCas9-VP64 expressed under control of TRE
Depositing lab: Nadav Ahituv. Depositing organization: University of California, San Francisco (UCSF). Publication: Implantation of engineered adipocytes suppresses tumor progression in cancer models. Nguyen HP, An K, Ito Y, Kharbikar BN, Sheng R, Paredes B, Murray E, Pham K, Bruck M, Zhou X, Biellak C, Ushiki A, Nobuhara M, Fong SL, Bernards DA, Lynce F, Dillon DA, Magbanua MJM, Huppert LA, Hammerlindl H, Klein JA, Valdiviez L, Fiehn O, Esserman L, Desai TA, Yee SW, Rosenbluth JM, Ahituv N. Nat Biotechnol. 2025 Feb 4:10.1038/s41587-024-02551-2. doi: 10.1038/s41587-024-02551-2. PubMed 39905264.
Backbone
  Vector backbone: AAV
  Vector type: AAV, CRISPR
Growth in bacteria
  Bacterial resistance: Ampicillin, 100 μg/mL
  Growth temperature: 37°C
  Growth strain: NEB Stable
  Copy number: Low Copy
Gene/Insert
  Gene/Insert name: dCas9
  Species: Staphylococcus aureus
  Promoter: TRE, miniCMV
  Tag / fusion protein: NLS (N terminal on insert); NLS-VP64 (C terminal on insert)
  Cloning method: Gateway Cloning
  Sequencing primers: 5′ n/a
Terms and licenses: Academic/Nonprofit Terms; Industry Terms: Not Available to Industry
Depositor comments: Please visit https://doi.org/10.1101/2023.03.28.534564 for bioRxiv preprint.
How to cite: TRE-dCas9(sa)-VP64-AAV was a gift from Nadav Ahituv (Addgene plasmid # 213035 ; http://n2t.net/addgene:213035 ; RRID:Addgene_213035)
