[The description below was written by a language model from this plasmid's Addgene catalogue record and pLannotate feature annotations shown in this document.]
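Description:
TRE-dCas9(sa)-VP64-AAV is an adeno-associated virus transfer plasmid (about 6.9 kb) that carries a doxycycline/tetracycline-regulated CRISPR activation effector. The payload lies between AAV2 inverted terminal repeats, the cis elements needed for replication and packaging of the cassette into AAV particles. One ITR is annotated in full, while the other appears in the feature table only as two short fragments. This may reflect difficulty in sequencing or annotating the repeat rather than a real truncation. The plasmid is propagated in bacteria through a ColE1/pUC-type origin with ampicillin selection (AmpR under its own promoter), and an f1 origin is also present. The catalogue lists it as low copy and grown in a recombination-deficient strain, which is usual for plasmids carrying unstable ITRs.

The expression cassette consists of a tetracycline response element with seven tetO copies placed upstream of a minimal CMV promoter. Transcription therefore depends on a tetracycline-controlled transactivator supplied separately, since none is encoded on this plasmid. This promoter drives nuclease-dead Cas9 from Staphylococcus aureus, whose compact coding sequence (about 3.2 kb) suits the limited packaging capacity of AAV. According to the record, the protein has an N-terminal NLS and a C-terminal NLS-VP64 fusion. The annotation shows a nucleoplasmin NLS and a VP16-repeat fragment consistent with VP64, followed by a bGH polyadenylation signal. No guide RNA cassette is annotated, so the SaCas9-compatible sgRNA must be delivered from another construct. The construct is intended for inducible transcriptional upregulation of endogenous target genes (CRISPRa), and the associated publication concerns engineered adipocytes used in cancer models.
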