Features (pLannotate 1.2.2; 17 found; start..end, strand, type, name):
      1..589     +  rep_origin     ori: high-copy-number ColE1/pMB1/pBR322/pUC origin of replication
    662..689     +  repeat_region  AAV2 ITR (fragment): inverted terminal repeat of adeno-associated virus serotype 2 inverted
    718..745     +  repeat_region  AAV2 ITR (fragment): inverted terminal repeat of adeno-associated virus serotype 2 inverted
    889..1000    -  polyA_signal   bGH poly(A) signal: bovine growth hormone polyadenylation signal
   1053..1069    -  CDS            VP96 (fragment): 6 tandem repeats of the minimal activation domain of herpes simplex virus VP16 (Cheng et al., 2013)
   1220..1267    -  CDS            nucleoplasmin NLS: bipartite nuclear localization signal from nucleoplasmin
   1268..4423    -  CDS            cas9: CAS9_STAAU - Experimental evidence at protein level: Swiss-Prot protein existence level 1. CRISPR (clustered regularly interspaced short palindromic repeat) is an adaptive immune system that provides protection against mobile genetic elements (viruses, transposable elements and conjugative plasmids). CRISPR clusters contain spacers, sequences complementary to antecedent mobile elements, and target invading nucleic acids. CRISPR clusters are transcribed and processed into CRISPR RNA (crRNA). In type II CRISPR systems correct processing of pre-crRNA requires a trans- encoded small RNA (tracrRNA)
   4482..4520    -  promoter       minimal CMV promoter: human cytomegalovirus (CMV) immediate early promoter
   4525..4542    -  misc_feature   MCS (fragment): pUC18/19 multiple cloning site
   4553..4823    -  protein_bind   tetracycline response element: contains seven copies of the tetracycline operator tetO tetracycline repressor TetR
   4833..4973    +  repeat_region  AAV2 ITR: inverted terminal repeat of adeno-associated virus serotype 2 inverted
   4978..5029    -  misc_feature   bom (fragment): basis of mobility region from pBR322
   5048..5503    +  rep_origin     f1 ori (sequence partly withheld): f1 bacteriophage origin of replication; arrow indicates direction of (+) strand synthesis
   5504..5553    -  misc_feature   bom (fragment): basis of mobility region from pBR322
   5655..5690    -  CDS            rop (fragment): Rop protein, which maintains plasmids at low copy number; rop
   5785..5889    +  promoter       AmpR promoter: bla
   5890..6750    +  CDS            AmpR: β-lactamase; bla; confers resistance to ampicillin, carbenicillin, and related antibiotics
>Addgene plasmid #213035 | TRE-dCas9(sa)-VP64-AAV | addgene full sequence | sequence record 420428 | Addgene NGS Result
TTGAGATCCTTTTTTTCTGCGCGTAATCTGCTGCTTGCAAACAAAAAAACCACCGCTACCAGCGGTGGTT
TGTTTGCCGGATCAAGAGCTACCAACTCTTTTTCCGAAGGTAACTGGCTTCAGCAGAGCGCAGATACCAA
ATACTGTTCTTCTAGTGTAGCCGTAGTTAGGCCACCACTTCAAGAACTCTGTAGCACCGCCTACATACCT
CGCTCTGCTAATCCTGTTACCAGTGGCTGCTGCCAGTGGCGATAAGTCGTGTCTTACCGGGTTGGACTCA
AGACGATAGTTACCGGATAAGGCGCAGCGGTCGGGCTGAACGGGGGGTTCGTGCACACAGCCCAGCTTGG
AGCGAACGACCTACACCGAACTGAGATACCTACAGCGTGAGCTATGAGAAAGCGCCACGCTTCCCGAAGG
GAGAAAGGCGGACAGGTATCCGGTAAGCGGCAGGGTCGGAACAGGAGAGCGCACGAGGGAGCTTCCAGGG
GGAAACGCCTGGTATCTTTATAGTCCTGTCGGGTTTCGCCACCTCTGACTTGAGCGTCGATTTTTGTGAT
GCTCGTCAGGGGGGCGGAGCCTATGGAAAAACGCCAGCAACGCGGCCTTTTTACGGTTCCTGGCCTTTTG
CTGGCCTTTTGCTCACATGTCCTGCAGGCAGCTGCGCGCTCGCTCGCTCACTGAGGCCGCCCGGGCGTCG
GGCGACCTTTGGTCGCCCGGCCTCAGTGAGCGAGCGAGCGCGCAGAGAGGGAGTGGCCAACTCCATCACT
AGGGGTTCCTGCGGCCTCTAGCTCCCCAGCATGCCTGCTATTCTCTTCCCAATCCTCCCCCTTGCTGTCC
TGCCCCACCCCACCCCCCAGAATAGAATGACACCTACTCAGACAATGCGATGCAATTTCCTCATTTTATT
AGGAAAGGACAGTGGGAGTGGCACCTTCCAGGGTCAAGGAAGGCACGGGGGAGGGGCAAACAACAGATGG
CTGGCAACTAGAAGGCACAGTCGAGGCTGATCAGCGAGCTCTAGGAATTCTCTAGATCACAGCATGTCCA
GGTCGAAATCATCAAGGGCGTCACTGCCGAGCATGTCGAGGTCAAAGTCATCAAGGGCATCCGAACCAAG
CATGTCAAGGTCAAAATCATCGAGGGCGTCACTTCCCAGCATATCCAGATCAAAATCGTCCAATGCGTCA
GCCCGTCCGGAACCGCTGGCCTCGGATCCCTTTTTCTTTTTTGCCTGGCCGGCCTTTTTCGTGGCCGCCG
GCCTTTTGCCCTTTTTGATGATCTGAGGGTGCTTCTTAGATTTCACTTCATACAGGTTGCCCAGAATGTC
TGTGCTGTACTTCTTAATGCTCTGGGTCTTGGAGGCGATTGTCTTAATGATCCTGGGGGGCCTCTTGTCG
TTCATGTTTTCCAGGTACTCGCGGTAGGTGATGTCGATCATGTTCACTTCGATCCGGTTCAGCAGGTCGT
TGTTCACGCCGATCACTCTATACAGCTCGCCGTTGATCTTGATCAGATCGTTGTTGTAGAAGGAGGCGAT
AAACTCGGCCTGGTTGCTGATCTTCTTCAGCTTCTTAGCTTCCTCATAGCACTTGCTATTCACTTCGTAG
TAGTTTTCTTTTTTGATCACATCCAGATTCTTCACGGTCACGAACTTGTACACGCCATTGTCCAGGTACA
CGTCGAATCTGTAGGGCTTCAGGGACAGCTTCACGACCTTGTTTCTGCTGTTGGGGTAGTCGTCGGTGAT
GTCCAGATGGGCGTTCAGTTTGTTGCCGTAATACTTAATCTTCTTGATCACGGGGCCGTTGTCCTTTTTG
GAGTACTTGGTCAGGTAGTTCCCGGTTTCCTCGTAGTACTTGTACAGGGGATTCTTCTCGTCGCCGTACT
GTTCCATAATCAGCTTCAGTTTCTGGTAGGTCTGGGGGTCGTGGTGGTACATCAGCAGCTTTTCGGGGCT
CTTGTTGATCAGCTTTTTCAGCTTGTCATTGTCCTTGTCGTACAGGCCGTTCAGATTGTTCACGATCAGG
GTGTTGCCCTTGTCGTCCTTCCGGGTGGAGTACAGGGTGTCGTTAATCAGCTCTCTATTAGGCTTCTTGT
CCACCCGGTGGCTGTACTTGTAGTCCTTGAAGTCCTTAATGTGCTTGATCTGGTGGGGGGTGATGAAGAT
CTCTTTGTACTCCTGCTCGGTTTCGATCTCGGGCATGCTCTCGGCCTGCTTTTCCTCGAACATCTGGTTT
TCCATCACTTTTTTGGCCTTGTCCAGTTTCTTCCACTCTTTGAAGATGAAATCGGCGTTGGCAATGATCA
GGGCGTCCTCGGCGTGGTGCTTGTACCCCTTGTTCCGCTCTTTCTTAAACTTCCACTTCCGCCGCAGAAA
GCTGGTGAAGCCGCCATTGATGGACTTCACTTTCACGTCCAGGTTGTTCACTCTGAAGTAGCTCCGCAGC
AGGTTCATCAGGCCTCTGGTGGCGTATCTGGTATCCACCAGGTTCCGGTTGATGAAGTCTTTCTGCACGG
AGAACCTGTTGATGTCCCGTTCTTCCAGCAGATACTCTTTCTTGGTCTTGCTGATTCTGCCCTTGCCCTT
GGCCAGATTCAGGATGTGCTTCTTGAAGGTTTCGTAGCTGATCTTGCTGTCGCTGCTGCTCAGGTACTGG
AATGGGGTCCGGTTGCCCTTCTTGCTGGCTTCTTCCTGCTTCACGAGCACCTTGTTGTTGAAGCTGTTGT
CGAAGGACACGCTTCTGGGGATGATGTGGTCCACCTCATAGTTGAAGGGGTTGTTCAGCAGATCTTCCAG
AGGGATGGCTTCCAGGCTGTACAGGCACTTGCCTTCCTGCATGTCGTGCAGCTTGATCTTCTCGATCAGG
TACTTGGCGTTCTCTTTGCCGGTGGTCCGGATGATTTCCTCGATCCGCTCGTTGGTCTGCCGGTTCCGCT
TCTGCATCTCGTTGATCATTTTCTGGGCGTCCTTGGAGTTCTTCTCGCGGGCCAGCTCGATAATGATGTC
GTTGGGCAGGCCGTACTTCTTGATGATGGCGTTGATCACTTTGATGCTCTGGATGAAGCTTCTCTTCACG
ACGGGGCTCAGGATGAAGTCGTCCACCAGGGTGGTGGGGATCTCTTTCTGCTGGGACAGGTCCACCTTCT
TGGGCACCAGCTTCAGCCGGTTGAAGATAGCGATCTGGTTGTCGTTGGTGTGCCACAGCTCGTCCAGGAT
CAGGTTGATGGCCTTCAGGCTCAGGTTGTGGGTGCCGGTATAGCCCTTCAGATTAGAGATCTGCTCGATC
TCTTCCTGGGTCAGCTCGGAGTTCAGATTGGTCAGTTCTTCCTGGATGTCCTCGCTGCTCTGGTAGATGG
TCAGGATCTTGGCAATCTGATCCAGCAGCTCGGCGTTCTCAATAATCTCTTTCCGGGCGGTAATGTCCTT
GATGTCGTGGTACACCTTCAGGTTGGTGAACTCGGGCTTGCCGGTGCTGGTCACTCTGTAGCCCTTAATA
TCCTCTTCGTTCACGAGGATTTCTTTGGCGATCTGCTTCAGGGTGGGCTTCTTCTTCTGCTTGAACACGT
TCTCGATGATCTGGAACTTCTCGTAATATTCCAGCTTCTCGTTCTCGTCCCTGGTGATCACGAGATTGTT
CAGGTCGTTCAGGGCGTTGTACAGGTCGGCGTTGTAGGCGTACTTCACGCTCCGCAGTTCCTCGGGGAAG
TAGGTGCAGTGGCCCATCAGCATCTCGTACCATTCTTTGATGTCCTTCCAGCCGAAGGGGCTGCCCTCGC
CAGGTCCCTCATAGTAGGTCCGCCGGGTTTCCAGCAGGTCGATGTAGGTGTCGATGAAGCTCTGGTCCAG
CTGGTGGTAGGCCTTCTGCACCTTCAGCAGCTGTTTGGCTTCTTTCACGTAGTCGCTGGTCTTGAATCTG
TTGATGCTGCCCCGCACTTCGCCGTCTTTCTTCAGCCGTTCCAGCTGCAGTTCGGCCACGTATTTCTCTT
CCAGGGCCTTGCTGTTCCGGCTGATCTGCTCTTTGGTGGACAGCTCGTTGCCGGTGTCCTCTTCCACCTC
GTTCACGTTGTGCACGCCTCTTCTCTTGGCCAGGTGCAGCAGGGCGGCAGAGAACTCTTCCTCGCTCAGC
TTCTGGCTCAGGCCCTTCACTCTGGCCTCGTAGGGGTTGATGCCGCTCAGCTCGCTGTGGTCGGTCAGCA
GGTTGTAGTCGAACAGCAGCTTCTTCACTCTCTGGATTCTATGCCGCCTCCGCCGCTTCAGCCTTCTGGC
GCCTCTCTTGCTCCGCCTGCCCTCGTTGTTTTCCACGTTGGCCTCTTTGAACAGCCGCACGCCGGCATCG
ATCACGTCCCGTGTCTCGTAGTCGATGATGCCGTAGCCCACGCTGGTGATGCCGATGGCCAGGCCCAGGA
TGTAGTTCCGCTTGGCTGCTGGGACTCCGTGGATACCGACCTTCCGCTTCTTCTTTGGGGCCATGGTGGC
AAGCTCTGCTTATATAGGCCTCCCACCGTACACGCCTACCTCGACCCGGGTACCGAGCTCGACTTTCACT
TTTCTCTATCACTGATAGGGAGTGGTAAACTCGACTTTCACTTTTCTCTATCACTGATAGGGAGTGGTAA
ACTCGACTTTCACTTTTCTCTATCACTGATAGGGAGTGGTAAACTCGACTTTCACTTTTCTCTATCACTG
ATAGGGAGTGGTAAACTCGACTTTCACTTTTCTCTATCACTGATAGGGAGTGGTAAACTCGACTTTCACT
TTTCTCTATCACTGATAGGGAGTGGTAAACTCGACTTTCACTTTTCTCTATCACTGATAGGGAGGCGGCC
GCAGGAACCCCTAGTGATGGAGTTGGCCACTCCCTCTCTGCGCGCTCGCTCGCTCACTGAGGCCGGGCGA
CCAAAGGTCGCCCGACGCCCGGGCTTTGCCCGGGCGGCCTCAGTGAGCGAGCGAGCGCGCAGCTGCCTGC
AGGGGCGCCTGATGCGGTATTTTCTCCTTACGCATCTGTGCGGTATTTCACACCGCATA
[95 nt withheld, positions 5030-5124]
T
[46 nt withheld, positions 5126-5171]
C
[141 nt withheld, positions 5173-5313]
CCTTTGACGTTGGAGTCCACGTTCTTT
[37 nt withheld, positions 5341-5377]
ACTCTATCTCGGGCTATTCTTTTGATTTATAAGGGATTTTGCCGATTTCGGTCTATTGGTTAAAAAATGA
GCTGATTTAACAAAAATTTAACGCGAATTTTAACAAAATATTAACGTTTACAATTTTATGGTGCACTCTC
AGTACAATCTGCTCTGATGCCGCATAGTTAAGCCAGCCCCGACACCCGCCAACACCCGCTGACGCGCCCT
GACGGGCTTGTCTGCTCCCGGCATCCGCTTACAGACAAGCTGTGACCGTCTCCGGGAGCTGCATGTGTCA
GAGGTTTTCACCGTCATCACCGAAACGCGCGAGACGAAAGGGCCTCGTGATACGCCTATTTTTATAGGTT
AATGTCATGATAATAATGGTTTCTTAGACGTCAGGTGGCACTTTTCGGGGAAATGTGCGCGGAACCCCTA
TTTGTTTATTTTTCTAAATACATTCAAATATGTATCCGCTCATGAGACAATAACCCTGATAAATGCTTCA
ATAATATTGAAAAAGGAAGAGTATGAGTATTCAACATTTCCGTGTCGCCCTTATTCCCTTTTTTGCGGCA
TTTTGCCTTCCTGTTTTTGCTCACCCAGAAACGCTGGTGAAAGTAAAAGATGCTGAAGATCAGTTGGGTG
CACGAGTGGGTTACATCGAACTGGATCTCAACAGCGGTAAGATCCTTGAGAGTTTTCGCCCCGAAGAACG
TTTTCCAATGATGAGCACTTTTAAAGTTCTGCTATGTGGCGCGGTATTATCCCGTATTGACGCCGGGCAA
GAGCAACTCGGTCGCCGCATACACTATTCTCAGAATGACTTGGTTGAGTACTCACCAGTCACAGAAAAGC
ATCTTACGGATGGCATGACAGTAAGAGAATTATGCAGTGCTGCCATAACCATGAGTGATAACACTGCGGC
CAACTTACTTCTGACAACGATCGGAGGACCGAAGGAGCTAACCGCTTTTTTGCACAACATGGGGGATCAT
GTAACTCGCCTTGATCGTTGGGAACCGGAGCTGAATGAAGCCATACCAAACGACGAGCGTGACACCACGA
TGCCTGTAGCAATGGCAACAACGTTGCGCAAACTATTAACTGGCGAACTACTTACTCTAGCTTCCCGGCA
ACAATTAATAGACTGGATGGAGGCGGATAAAGTTGCAGGACCACTTCTGCGCTCGGCCCTTCCGGCTGGC
TGGTTTATTGCTGATAAATCTGGAGCCGGTGAGCGTGGAAGCCGCGGTATCATTGCAGCACTGGGGCCAG
ATGGTAAGCCCTCCCGTATCGTAGTTATCTACACGACGGGGAGTCAGGCAACTATGGATGAACGAAATAG
ACAGATCGCTGAGATAGGTGCCTCACTGATTAAGCATTGGTAACTGTCAGACCAAGTTTACTCATATATA
CTTTAGATTGATTTAAAACTTCATTTTTAATTTAAAAGGATCTAGGTGAAGATCCTTTTTGATAATCTCA
TGACCAAAATCCCTTAACGTGAGTTTTCGTTCCACTGAGCGTCAGACCCCGTAGAAAAGATCAAAGGATC
TTC
